Addgene plasmid #212990: pαH-S-GSAS/EG.5
Purpose: Mammalian cell expression of SARS-CoV-2 Spike protein of OMICRON.EG5 variant
Depositing lab: Priyamvada Acharya. Depositing organization: Duke University. Publication: SARS-CoV-2 Omicron XBB lineage spike structures, conformations, antigenicity, and receptor recognition. Zhang QE, Lindenberger J, Parsons R, Thakur B, Parks R, Park CS, Huang X, Sammour S, Janowska K, Spence TN, Edwards RJ, Martin M, Williams WB, Gobeil S, Montefiori DC, Korber B, Saunders KO, Haynes BF, Haynes BF, Henderson R, Acharya P. bioRxiv [Preprint]. 2024 Mar 12:2024.02.12.580004. doi: 10.1101/2024.02.12.580004. PubMed 38405707.
Backbone
  Vector backbone: pαH
  Backbone size w/o insert (bp): 4746
  Total vector size (bp): 8358
  Vector type: Mammalian Expression
Growth in bacteria
  Bacterial resistance: Ampicillin, 100 μg/mL
  Growth temperature: 37°C
  Growth strain: DH5alpha
  Copy number: High Copy
Gene/Insert
  Gene/Insert name: pαH-S-GSAS/EG.5 (alt name: SARS-CoV 2-Omicron.EG5)
  Insert size (bp): 3609
  Mutation: Ectodomain (AAs 1-1208); 682-685 (furin site = RRAR) replaced with GSAS; T19I,Del24/26,A27S,V83A,G142D,Del144,H146Q,Q183E,V213E,G252V, G339H,R346T,L368I,S371F,S373P,S375F,T376A,D405N,R408S,K417N,N440K,V445P,G446S, F456L,N460K,S477N,T478K,E484A,F486P,F490S,Q498R,N501Y,Y505H,H655Y,N679K,P681H,N764K,D796Y,Q954H,N969K
  Entrez Gene: S (a.k.a. GU280_gp02, spike glycoprotein)
  Promoter: CMV
  Tag / fusion protein: HRV 3C cleavage site (before tags) C terminal on backbone 8X His tag C and 2X Strep-Tag II C terminal on backbone (N terminal on backbone)
  Cloning method: Unknown
  Sequencing primers: 5′ cctctgctaaccatgttcatgc
Terms and licenses: Academic/Nonprofit Terms; Industry Terms: Not Available to Industry
Depositor comments: A portion of this plasmid was derived from a plasmid made by Jason McLellan
How to cite: pαH-S-GSAS/EG.5 was a gift from Priyamvada Acharya (Addgene plasmid # 212990 ; http://n2t.net/addgene:212990 ; RRID:Addgene_212990)
