[The description below was written by a language model from this plasmid's Addgene catalogue record and pLannotate feature annotations shown in this document.]
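Description:
pαH-S-GSAS/EG.5 is a mammalian expression plasmid of about 8.4 kb, built on the pαH backbone, for producing a soluble SARS-CoV-2 spike ectodomain from the Omicron EG.5 variant. It is propagated in E. coli through a high-copy ColE1/pUC-type origin and selected with ampicillin via the β-lactamase gene and its native promoter. Remnants of lac promoter/operator and lacI sequence are also annotated in the bacterial portion of the backbone.

The roughly 3.6 kb insert encodes spike residues 1–1208, lacking the transmembrane and cytoplasmic regions. The RRAR furin cleavage site at positions 682–685 is replaced by GSAS, so S1 and S2 stay joined as one uncleaved chain. It carries the full set of EG.5 substitutions and deletions, including receptor-binding-domain changes such as F456L, F486P, N460K and N501Y. According to the catalogue, the backbone supplies an HRV 3C protease site followed by an 8×His tag and a double Strep-Tag II. The record is inconsistent about whether these sit at the N or C terminus, but the feature table places a Strep-Tag II just downstream of the spike reading frame, consistent with a C-terminal, protease-removable purification handle.

The catalogue lists the promoter as CMV. The annotation shows a CMV enhancer followed by chicken β-actin promoter fragments and a chimeric β-actin/β-globin intron, which is a CAG-type arrangement. Transcripts terminate at a rabbit β-globin polyadenylation signal. The spike coding sequence spans the numbering origin of the circular sequence record. The construct is intended for expressing and affinity-purifying recombinant spike from mammalian cells, in the context of studies of spike structure, conformation, antigenicity and receptor recognition in XBB-lineage variants.
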