Features (pLannotate 1.2.2; 18 found; start..end, strand, type, name):
    758..781     +  CDS            Strep-Tag II: peptide that binds Strep-Tactin®, an engineered form of streptavidin
    803..877     +  CDS            HBB (fragment): HBB_PONPY - Experimental evidence at transcript level: Swiss-Prot protein existence level 2. Involved in oxygen transport from the lung to the various peripheral tissues. From Pongo pygmaeus (Bornean orangutan).
    948..1003    +  polyA_signal   β-globin poly(A) signal: rabbit β-globin polyadenylation signal (Gil and Proudfoot, 1987)
   1388..1404    -  protein_bind   lac operator: The lac repressor binds to the lac operator to inhibit transcription in E. coli. This inhibition can be relieved by adding lactose or isopropyl-β-D-thiogalactopyranoside (IPTG). lac repressor encoded by lacI
   1412..1442    -  promoter       lac promoter: promoter for the E. coli lac operon
   1457..1478    -  protein_bind   CAP binding site: CAP binding activates transcription in the presence of cAMP. E. coli catabolite activator protein
   1494..1595    -  CDS            lacI (fragment): LACI_ECOLI - Experimental evidence at protein level: Swiss-Prot protein existence level 1. Repressor of the lactose operon. Binds allolactose as an inducer. From Escherichia coli (strain K12).
   1778..2366    -  rep_origin     ori: high-copy-number ColE1/pMB1/pBR322/pUC origin of replication
   2537..3397    -  CDS            AmpR: β-lactamase; bla; confers resistance to ampicillin, carbenicillin, and related antibiotics
   3398..3502    -  promoter       AmpR promoter: bla
   3533..3912    +  enhancer       CMV enhancer: human cytomegalovirus immediate early enhancer
   3914..4035    +  promoter       chicken β-actin promoter (fragment): contains a 21-bp deletion relative to the standard chicken β-actin promoter
   4044..4065    +  promoter       chicken β-actin promoter (fragment): No description available
   4082..4105    +  promoter       chicken β-actin promoter (fragment): No description available
   4146..4162    +  promoter       chicken β-actin promoter (fragment): contains a 21-bp deletion relative to the standard chicken β-actin promoter
   4192..5208    +  intron         chimeric intron: chimera between introns from chicken β-actin and rabbit β-globin
   5206..5283    +  CDS            HBBC_AMMLE (fragment): Experimental evidence at protein level: Swiss-Prot protein existence level 1. Involved in oxygen transport from the lung to the various peripheral tissues. From Ammotragus lervia (Barbary sheep) (Antilope lervia).
   5296..541     +  CDS            S (fragment) (across the origin): SPIKE_SARS2 - Experimental evidence at protein level: Swiss-Prot protein existence level 1. [Spike glycoprotein]: May down-regulate host tetherin (BST2) by lysosomal degradation, thereby counteracting its antiviral activity. From Severe acute respiratory syndrome coronavirus 2 (2019-nCoV) (SARS-CoV-2).
>Addgene plasmid #212990 | pαH-S-GSAS/EG.5 | addgene full sequence | sequence record 423192 | Addgene NGS Result
GATGTCCGAGTGTGTGCTGGGACAGTCTAAACGCGTTGACTTCTGCGGCAAAGGCTATCACCTGATGAGC
TTCCCCCAGAGCGCGCCGCACGGCGTGGTGTTCCTGCATGTGACATACGTGCCTGCCCAAGAGAAGAATT
TCACAACCGCCCCTGCCATCTGCCACGACGGCAAGGCCCACTTCCCAAGAGAGGGCGTTTTCGTTTCCAA
TGGCACACACTGGTTCGTGACACAAAGAAACTTCTACGAACCCCAGATTATCACCACCGACAACACCTTC
GTGAGTGGCAATTGTGACGTGGTCATCGGAATCGTGAACAACACAGTGTACGACCCTCTGCAACCTGAGC
TGGACTCTTTTAAGGAAGAGCTGGACAAGTACTTTAAAAACCACACCAGCCCCGATGTGGACCTGGGCGA
CATCAGTGGCATTAACGCCAGCGTGGTGAACATCCAAAAGGAAATCGACAGACTGAACGAGGTGGCCAAG
AACCTGAACGAGTCCCTGATCGACCTGCAGGAGCTCGGCAAATACGAGCAGGGATCCGGATACATCCCCG
AGGCCCCCAGAGATGGCCAGGCCTACGTGCGGAAGGACGGCGAGTGGGTACTGCTGAGCACATTCCTGGG
CAGATCCCTGGAGGTGCTGTTCCAGGGCCCAGGCCATCACCACCATCACCACCATCATAGCGCCTGGTCC
CACCCCCAGTTCGAGAAGGGCGGCGGTAGTGGAGGGGGCGGATCTGGCGGCTCAGCTTGGAGCCACCCCC
AGTTCGAAAAGTGATAATGACTCGAGCGATAATTCACTCCTCAGGTGCAGGCTGCCTATCAGAAGGTGGT
GGCTGGTGTGGCCAATGCCCTGGCTCACAAATACCACTGAGATCTTTTTCCCTCTGCCAAAAATTATGGG
GACATCATGAAGCCCCTTGAGCATCTGACTTCTGGCTAATAAAGGAAATTTATTTTCATTGCAATAGTGT
GTTGGAATTTTTTGTGTCTCTCACTCGGAAGGACATATGGGAGGGCAAATCATTTAAAACATCAGAATGA
GTATTTGGTTTAGAGTTTGGCAACATATGCCCATATGCTGGCTGCCATGAACAAAGGTTGGCTATAAAGA
GGTCATCAGTATATGAAACAGCCCCCTGCTGTCCATTCCTTATTCCATAGAAAAGCCTTGACTTGAGGTT
AGATTTTTTTTATATTTTGTTTTGTGTTATTTTTTTCTTTAACATCCCTAAAATTTTCCTTACATGTTTT
ACTAGCCAGATTTTTCCTCCTCTCCTGACTACTCCCAGTCATAGCTGTCCCTCTTCTCTTATGGAGATCC
CTCGACCTGCAGCCCAAGCTTGGCGTAATCATGGTCATAGCTGTTTCCTGTGTGAAATTGTTATCCGCTC
ACAATTCCACACAACATACGAGCCGGAAGCATAAAGTGTAAAGCCTGGGGTGCCTAATGAGTGAGCTAAC
TCACATTAATTGCGTTGCGCTCACTGCCCGCTTTCCAGTCGGGAAACCTGTCGTGCCAGCGGATCGATCC
GCTGCATTAATGAATCGGCCAACGCGCGGGGAGAGGCGGTTTGCGTATTGGGCGCTCTTCCGCTTCCTCG
CTCACTGACTCGCTGCGCTCGGTCGTTCGGCTGCGGCGAGCGGTATCAGCTCACTCAAAGGCGGTAATAC
GGTTATCCACAGAATCAGGGGATAACGCAGGAAAGAACATGTGAGCAAAAGGCCAGCAAAAGGCCAGGAA
CCGTAAAAAGGCCGCGTTGCTGGCGTTTTTCCATAGGCTCCGCCCCCCTGACGAGCATCACAAAAATCGA
CGCTCAAGTCAGAGGTGGCGAAACCCGACAGGACTATAAAGATACCAGGCGTTTCCCCCTGGAAGCTCCC
TCGTGCGCTCTCCTGTTCCGACCCTGCCGCTTACCGGATACCTGTCCGCCTTTCTCCCTTCGGGAAGCGT
GGCGCTTTCTCATAGCTCACGCTGTAGGTATCTCAGTTCGGTGTAGGTCGTTCGCTCCAAGCTGGGCTGT
GTGCACGAACCCCCCGTTCAGCCCGACCGCTGCGCCTTATCCGGTAACTATCGTCTTGAGTCCAACCCGG
TAAGACACGACTTATCGCCACTGGCAGCAGCCACTGGTAACAGGATTAGCAGAGCGAGGTATGTAGGCGG
TGCTACAGAGTTCTTGAAGTGGTGGCCTAACTACGGCTACACTAGAAGAACAGTATTTGGTATCTGCGCT
CTGCTGAAGCCAGTTACCTTCGGAAAAAGAGTTGGTAGCTCTTGATCCGGCAAACAAACCACCGCTGGTA
GCGGTGGTTTTTTTGTTTGCAAGCAGCAGATTACGCGCAGAAAAAAAGGATCTCAAGAAGATCCTTTGAT
CTTTTCTACGGGGTCTGACGCTCAGTGGAACGAAAACTCACGTTAAGGGATTTTGGTCATGAGATTATCA
AAAAGGATCTTCACCTAGATCCTTTTAAATTAAAAATGAAGTTTTAAATCAATCTAAAGTATATATGAGT
AAACTTGGTCTGACAGTTACCAATGCTTAATCAGTGAGGCACCTATCTCAGCGATCTGTCTATTTCGTTC
ATCCATAGTTGCCTGACTCCCCGTCGTGTAGATAACTACGATACGGGAGGGCTTACCATCTGGCCCCAGT
GCTGCAATGATACCGCGAGACCCACGCTCACCGGCTCCAGATTTATCAGCAATAAACCAGCCAGCCGGAA
GGGCCGAGCGCAGAAGTGGTCCTGCAACTTTATCCGCCTCCATCCAGTCTATTAATTGTTGCCGGGAAGC
TAGAGTAAGTAGTTCGCCAGTTAATAGTTTGCGCAACGTTGTTGCCATTGCTACAGGCATCGTGGTGTCA
CGCTCGTCGTTTGGTATGGCTTCATTCAGCTCCGGTTCCCAACGATCAAGGCGAGTTACATGATCCCCCA
TGTTGTGCAAAAAAGCGGTTAGCTCCTTCGGTCCTCCGATCGTTGTCAGAAGTAAGTTGGCCGCAGTGTT
ATCACTCATGGTTATGGCAGCACTGCATAATTCTCTTACTGTCATGCCATCCGTAAGATGCTTTTCTGTG
ACTGGTGAGTACTCAACCAAGTCATTCTGAGAATAGTGTATGCGGCGACCGAGTTGCTCTTGCCCGGCGT
CAATACGGGATAATACCGCGCCACATAGCAGAACTTTAAAAGTGCTCATCATTGGAAAACGTTCTTCGGG
GCGAAAACTCTCAAGGATCTTACCGCTGTTGAGATCCAGTTCGATGTAACCCACTCGTGCACCCAACTGA
TCTTCAGCATCTTTTACTTTCACCAGCGTTTCTGGGTGAGCAAAAACAGGAAGGCAAAATGCCGCAAAAA
AGGGAATAAGGGCGACACGGAAATGTTGAATACTCATACTCTTCCTTTTTCAATATTATTGAAGCATTTA
TCAGGGTTATTGTCTCATGAGCGGATACATATTTGAATGTATTTAGAAAAATAAACAAATAGGGGTTCCG
CGCACATTTCCCCGAAAAGTGCCACCTGGGTCGACATTGATTATTGACTAGTTATTAATAGTAATCAATT
ACGGGGTCATTAGTTCATAGCCCATATATGGAGTTCCGCGTTACATAACTTACGGTAAATGGCCCGCCTG
GCTGACCGCCCAACGACCCCCGCCCATTGACGTCAATAATGACGTATGTTCCCATAGTAACGCCAATAGG
GACTTTCCATTGACGTCAATGGGTGGAGTATTTACGGTAAACTGCCCACTTGGCAGTACATCAAGTGTAT
CATATGCCAAGTACGCCCCCTATTGACGTCAATGACGGTAAATGGCCCGCCTGGCATTATGCCCAGTACA
TGACCTTATGGGACTTTCCTACTTGGCAGTACATCTACGTATTAGTCATCGCTATTACCATGGTCGAGGT
GAGCCCCACGTTCTGCTTCACTCTCCCCATCTCCCCCCCCTCCCCACCCCCAATTTTGTATTTATTTATT
TTTTAATTATTTTGTGCAGCGATGGGGGCGGGGGGGGGGGGGGGGGGGGCCCCGGGGGGGGGGGGGGGGG
GGGGGGGGGGGGGGGGGGGGGGGGGGGGGGGGGGGGGGGGGGGCGGCCCGGGGGGGGCGCCCCCCAAGTG
TTCTTTTTTGTAGGGGGGGGGGGGGGGGGGGCCCCCAAAAAAAAGAGACGGGGGGCGGGCGGGAGTCGCT
GCGCGCTGCCTTCGCCCCGTGCCCCGCTCCGCCGCCGCCTCGCGCCGCCCGCCCCGGCTCTGACTGACCG
CGTTACTCCCACAGGTGAGCGGGCGGGACGGCCCTTCTCCTCCGGGCTGTAATTAGCGCTTGGTTTAATG
ACGGCTTGTTTCTTTTCTGTGGCTGCGTGAAAGCCTTGAGGGGCTCCGGGAGGGCCCTTTGTGCGGGGGG
AGCGGCTCGGGGGGTGCGTGCGTGTGTGTGTGCGTGGGGAGCGCCGCGTGCGGCTCCGCGCTGCCCGGCG
GCTGTGAGCGCTGCGGGCGCGGCGCGGGGCTTTGTGCGCTCCGCAGTGTGCGCGAGGGGAGCGCGGCCGG
GGGCGGTGCCCCGCGGTGCGGGGGGGGCTGCGAGGGGAACAAAGGCTGCGTGCGGGGTGTGTGCGTGGGG
GGGTGAGCAGGGGGTGTGGGCGCGTCGGTCGGGCTGCAACCCCCCCTGCACCCCCCTCCCCGAGTTGCTG
AGCACGGCCCGGCTTCGGGTGCGGGGCTCCGTACGGGGCGTGGCGCGGGGCTCGCCGTGCCGGGCGGGGG
GTGGCGGCAGGTGGGGGTGCCGGGCGGGGCGGGGCCGCCTCGGGCCGGGGAGGGCTCGGGGGAGGGGCGC
GGCGGCCCCCGGAGCGCCGGCGGCTGTCGAGGCGCGGCGAGCCGCAGCCATTGCCTTTTATGGTAATCGT
GCGAGAGGGCGCAGGGACTTCCTTTGTCCCAAATCTGTGCGGAGCCGAAATCTGGGAGGCGCCGCCGCAC
CCCCTCTAGCGGGCGCGGGGCGAAGCGGTGCGGCGCCGGCAGGAAGGAAATGGGCGGGGAGGGCCTTCGT
GCGTCGCCGCGCCGCCGTCCCCTTCTCCCTCTCCAGCCTCGGGGCTGTCCGCGGGGGGACGGCTGCCTTC
GGGGGGGACGGGGCAGGGCGGGGTTCGGCTTCTGGCGTGTGACCGGCGGCTCTAGCGCCTCTGCTAACCA
TGTTCATGCCTTCTTCTTTTTCCTACAGCTCCTGGGCAACGTGCTGGTTGTTGTGCTGTCTCATCATTTT
GGCAAAGAATTGCGGCCGTCTCAGGCCGAGTTCGGTACCGCCACCATGTTCGTGTTCCTGGTGCTCCTGC
CTCTGGTGAGCAGCCAGTGCGTGAACCTGATCACCCGAACCCAGTCCTACACCAACAGCTTTACACGGGG
CGTGTACTACCCTGACAAGGTGTTCAGATCTAGCGTCCTGCACAGCACTCAGGACCTCTTCCTGCCGTTC
TTCAGCAACGTGACATGGTTCCACGCCATCCACGTGAGCGGCACAAACGGAACCAAGCGGTTTGATAACC
CCGCCCTGCCATTCAATGATGGAGTTTACTTCGCCAGTACCGAGAAGAGTAACATCATCCGGGGCTGGAT
CTTCGGCACCACCCTGGATAGCAAAACACAGAGCCTCCTGATCGTGAACAATGCCACGAACGTCGTGATC
AAGGTGTGCGAGTTCCAGTTTTGCAATGATCCTTTCCTGGACGTGTACCAGAAGAACAACAAGAGCTGGA
TGGAAAGCGAGTTCAGAGTCTACAGCAGCGCCAACAACTGCACATTCGAGTACGTCTCTCAGCCTTTTCT
GATGGACCTTGAGGGGAAAGAAGGCAACTTCAAGAACCTGAGAGAATTCGTGTTCAAGAACATCGACGGC
TACTTCAAAATCTACTCCAAGCACACACCCATCAACCTGGAGCGGGACCTCCCTCAGGGCTTCAGCGCCC
TGGAACCCCTGGTCGACCTGCCCATAGGCATCAACATAACGCGGTTCCAAACCCTGCTGGCCCTGCATAG
ATCCTACCTGACTCCTGTGGACAGCAGCAGCGGATGGACCGCCGGAGCTGCAGCCTACTATGTGGGCTAC
CTGCAACCTAGAACCTTCCTGCTGAAGTACAACGAGAACGGCACAATCACAGACGCCGTCGACTGCGCCC
TGGACCCTCTCTCTGAGACAAAGTGCACCCTGAAGTCCTTCACCGTGGAAAAGGGCATCTACCAGACCAG
CAACTTCCGGGTGCAGCCTACAGAGAGCATCGTGCGATTTCCAAACATTACCAACCTCTGCCCCTTCCAC
GAGGTGTTTAACGCCACAACATTTGCCTCCGTTTACGCCTGGAATAGAAAGAGAATCAGCAATTGTGTGG
CCGACTACTCCGTGATCTATAACTTCGCCCCTTTCTTCGCCTTCAAGTGCTACGGCGTTTCCCCAACAAA
GCTGAATGACCTGTGCTTCACCAACGTGTACGCCGACTCCTTCGTAATTAGAGGCAATGAGGTGTCCCAG
ATCGCACCAGGCCAGACCGGTAACATCGCTGACTACAACTATAAGCTGCCTGATGATTTTACAGGCTGCG
TGATCGCCTGGAACTCCAACAAGCTGGATAGCAAGCCTAGCGGCAACTACAACTACCTGTACCGGCTGCT
GCGCAAGTCTAAGCTGAAACCTTTCGAGAGAGACATCTCCACAGAGATCTACCAGGCCGGTAACAAGCCT
TGTAACGGGGTGGCCGGCCCCAACTGTTACTCCCCTCTGCAAAGCTACGGCTTCCGGCCTACCTATGGAG
TCGGCCACCAGCCATACCGGGTGGTCGTGCTGTCCTTCGAGTTACTCCACGCCCCCGCCACCGTCTGCGG
TCCTAAGAAGTCCACCAATCTGGTTAAGAACAAATGCGTGAACTTCAACTTCAACGGCCTGACCGGGACC
GGCGTGCTGACCGAAAGCAACAAAAAGTTCCTCCCCTTCCAGCAGTTCGGCCGTGATATCGCTGACACCA
CAGATGCCGTCAGAGATCCACAGACCCTGGAAATCCTGGATATTACACCCTGCTCCTTCGGAGGAGTTTC
TGTGATCACCCCCGGGACCAATACCAGCAACCAGGTGGCTGTGCTGTACCAAGGTGTTAACTGCACCGAG
GTTCCTGTGGCCATCCACGCCGATCAGCTGACACCTACTTGGAGAGTGTACTCCACTGGCTCCAATGTGT
TCCAGACCAGGGCCGGATGTCTGATCGGCGCCGAGTACGTGAATAACAGTTACGAGTGCGACATCCCTAT
CGGCGCCGGCATCTGTGCCAGCTACCAGACCCAGACAAAGAGCCATGGGTCTGCTTCCTCTGTAGCTAGC
CAGAGCATCATCGCCTACACCATGAGCCTGGGCGCAGAGAACAGCGTGGCCTATTCCAACAACTCTATCG
CCATTCCCACCAACTTTACAATTAGCGTCACAACAGAGATCCTGCCCGTGAGCATGACCAAGACCAGCGT
GGACTGTACAATGTACATCTGTGGCGACAGCACTGAATGCAGCAACCTGCTGCTGCAATACGGCTCCTTT
TGCACCCAACTGAAGCGGGCGCTGACCGGAATCGCCGTGGAACAGGACAAAAATACCCAGGAGGTGTTCG
CCCAAGTGAAGCAGATCTACAAGACCCCACCTATCAAGTACTTCGGCGGCTTTAACTTTAGCCAGATTCT
CCCTGATCCTTCTAAGCCTAGCAAGCGGAGCTTTATCGAGGATCTGCTGTTCAACAAGGTCACCCTGGCC
GATGCCGGCTTTATCAAACAGTATGGCGATTGTCTGGGCGACATAGCCGCCAGAGATCTGATCTGCGCCC
AGAAATTCAACGGCCTGACAGTTCTCCCACCTCTGCTGACCGACGAGATGATCGCTCAGTACACCTCTGC
CCTGCTGGCTGGCACCATCACATCTGGGTGGACATTTGGCGCCGGCGCCGCCCTGCAGATCCCCTTTGCC
ATGCAGATGGCCTATAGATTCAACGGAATCGGCGTGACCCAGAACGTGCTGTATGAAAACCAGAAGCTGA
TCGCTAACCAGTTCAATTCTGCCATCGGCAAGATCCAGGACTCCCTCTCCTCTACCGCCAGCGCCCTGGG
CAAACTGCAGGACGTGGTGAATCACAACGCCCAAGCCCTGAACACCCTGGTGAAGCAGCTCAGCAGCAAG
TTTGGCGCCATCAGCTCTGTGCTGAACGATATCCTGTCTAGACTGGACAAGGTGGAAGCCGAAGTCCAGA
TCGATAGACTGATCACAGGCAGACTGCAGTCCCTGCAAACCTACGTGACCCAACAGCTGATCAGGGCCGC
TGAAATAAGAGCCAGCGCCAATCTCGCCGCTACCAA
